Addgene plasmid #185090: KBB428
Purpose: NMA111-GFP with first nuclear localization signal mutated (amino acids 9 - 11, KKR -> AAA)
Depositing lab: Ken Belanger. Depositing organization: Colgate University. Publication: Nuclear localisation is crucial for the proapoptotic activity of the HtrA-like serine protease Nma111p. Belanger KD, Walter D, Henderson TA, Yelton AL, O'Brien TG, Belanger KG, Geier SJ, Fahrenkrog B. J Cell Sci. 2009 Nov 1;122(Pt 21):3931-41. doi: 10.1242/jcs.056887. Epub 2009 Oct 6. PubMed 19808885.
Backbone
  Vector backbone: pRS316
  Vector type: Yeast Expression
  Selectable markers: URA3
Growth in bacteria
  Bacterial resistance: Ampicillin, 100 μg/mL
  Growth temperature: 37°C
  Growth strain: DH5alpha
  Copy number: High Copy
Gene/Insert
  Gene/Insert name: NMA111
  Species: S. cerevisiae (budding yeast)
  Mutation: First nuclear localization signal mutated (amino acids 9 - 11, KKR -> AAA)
  Tag / fusion protein: GFP (C terminal on insert)
  Cloning method: Restriction Enzyme; 5′ cloning site unknown (unknown if destroyed)
Terms and licenses: Academic/Nonprofit Terms; Industry Terms: Not Available to Industry
How to cite: KBB428 was a gift from Ken Belanger (Addgene plasmid # 185090 ; http://n2t.net/addgene:185090 ; RRID:Addgene_185090)
