[The description below was written by a language model from this plasmid's Addgene catalogue record and pLannotate feature annotations shown in this document.]
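Description:
KBB428 is a yeast expression plasmid built on pRS316, a low-copy centromeric E. coli–S. cerevisiae shuttle vector. The feature table shows the expected backbone elements. A CEN6/ARS module gives stable, roughly single-copy maintenance in yeast, and URA3 with its own promoter allows selection on medium lacking uracil and counterselection with 5-FOA. For propagation in bacteria there is a high-copy ColE1/pUC-type origin and AmpR, along with an f1 origin. Remnants of the pBluescript-type polylinker region (lac promoter/operator, lacZα fragment, T3 and T7 promoters, MCS fragments) flank the insert.

The payload is S. cerevisiae NMA111, which encodes a nuclear HtrA-like serine protease implicated in apoptosis. It is fused at its C terminus to GFP and carries a KKR to AAA substitution at residues 9–11 that destroys the first nuclear localization signal. The annotated sequence (6,450 nt) shows only a short NMA111 fragment of about 250 nt joined directly to the GFP coding sequence. This is far less than a full-length NMA111 ORF would occupy, so the sequenced plasmid may carry only an N-terminal portion of the gene, a point the catalogue entry does not address. GFP is followed by a short T7 gene 10-derived fragment, a T7 terminator and a tetracycline-resistance fragment, which are probably carried over from the GFP source vector. No yeast promoter is annotated. About 350 nt of unannotated sequence lies upstream of the NMA111 fragment, and the record does not state what drives expression. The construct is used to visualize by fluorescence how loss of this localization signal affects nuclear targeting of Nma111p, and so to relate nuclear localization to its proapoptotic activity.
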