Features (pLannotate 1.2.2; 24 found; start..end, strand, type, name):
     89..110     +  protein_bind   CAP binding site: CAP binding activates transcription in the presence of cAMP. E. coli catabolite activator protein
    125..155     +  promoter       lac promoter: promoter for the E. coli lac operon
    163..179     +  protein_bind   lac operator: The lac repressor binds to the lac operator to inhibit transcription in E. coli. This inhibition can be relieved by adding lactose or isopropyl-β-D-thiogalactopyranoside (IPTG). lac repressor encoded by lacI
    224..242     +  promoter       T3 promoter: promoter for bacteriophage T3 RNA polymerase
    254..313     -  misc_feature   MCS (fragment): pBluescript multiple cloning site
    659..907     +  CDS            NMA111 (fragment): NM111_YEAST - Also known as YNM3. Experimental evidence at protein level: Swiss-Prot protein existence level 1. Nuclear serine protease which mediates apoptosis through proteolysis of the apoptotic inhibitor BIR1. From Saccharomyces cerevisiae (strain ATCC 204508 / S288c) (Baker's yeast).
    906..1618    +  CDS            GFP (fragment): green fluorescent protein
   1626..1675    +  CDS            SET1 (fragment): solubility-enhancement tag derived from T7 phage gene 10B
   1683..1730    +  terminator     T7 terminator: transcription terminator for bacteriophage T7 RNA polymerase
   1756..1904    -  CDS            TcR (fragment): tetracycline efflux protein; tet; confers resistance to tetracycline
   1901..1929    -  misc_feature   MCS (fragment): pBluescript multiple cloning site
   1938..1956    -  promoter       T7 promoter: promoter for bacteriophage T7 RNA polymerase
   1959..2116    +  CDS            lacZα (fragment): LacZα fragment of β-galactosidase; lacZ fragment
   2120..2548    +  rep_origin     f1 ori (sequence partly withheld): f1 bacteriophage origin of replication; arrow indicates direction of (+) strand synthesis
   2576..2627    -  misc_feature   bom (fragment): basis of mobility region from pBR322
   2706..3509    -  CDS            URA3: orotidine-5'-phosphate decarboxylase, required for uracil biosynthesis; S. cerevisiae URA3; yeast auxotrophic marker, counterselectable with 5-fluoroorotic acid (5-FOA)
   3510..3725    -  promoter       URA3 promoter: S. cerevisiae URA3
   3733..3782    -  misc_feature   bom (fragment): basis of mobility region from pBR322
   3884..3919    -  CDS            rop (fragment): Rop protein, which maintains plasmids at low copy number; rop
   3987..4490    -  misc_feature   CEN/ARS: S. cerevisiae CEN6 centromere fused to an autonomously replicating sequence
   4527..4631    +  promoter       AmpR promoter: bla
   4632..5492    +  CDS            AmpR: β-lactamase; bla; confers resistance to ampicillin, carbenicillin, and related antibiotics
   5663..6251    +  rep_origin     ori: high-copy-number ColE1/pMB1/pBR322/pUC origin of replication
   6434..76      +  CDS            lacI (fragment) (across the origin): lac repressor; lacI; The lac repressor binds to the lac operator to inhibit transcription in E. coli. This inhibition can be relieved by adding lactose or isopropyl-β-D-thiogalactopyranoside (IPTG).
>Addgene plasmid #185090 | KBB428 | addgene full sequence | sequence record 367998 | Addgene NGS Result
CGCCTCTCCCCGCGCGTTGGCCGATTCATTAATGCAGCTGGCACGACAGGTTTCCCGACTGGAAAGCGGG
CAGTGAGCGCAACGCAATTAATGTGAGTTAGCTCACTCATTAGGCACCCCAGGCTTTACACTTTATGCTT
CCGGCTCGTATGTTGTGTGGAATTGTGAGCGGATAACAATTTCACACAGGAAACAGCTATGACCATGATT
ACGCCAAGCTCGAAATTAACCCTCACTAAAGGGAACAAAAGCTGGTACCGGGCCCCCCCTCGAGGTCGAC
GGTATCGATAAGCTTGATATCGAATTCCTGCAGGCATCAGCATCAGCAAGATCCAAGAACCTAGAGTCAC
GATTGAAATATTTAATAATAAATGCTATGTATCATAGATAAACTAGAAAGAGGCAAGAAAAATTTAACAA
GTTTCTTAATTGAATATTATTTTACTGTCGCTACCATTATTAGACGCCATCTCAGCGTGTGACATGATAA
TTTTTCTTTTTTTCTTTTTTTTTCCTCAAGGCGATGATATGAAACTTTCAAAAAATTTATATGTAAATAA
AAAAGTTCTACGAGGGTTTAAATACGGAAGTTTATTTAGAAGATATTTATACTCTGAATACACACGTAGA
GTACAGTAAAGGTTTTTTAGATCTACTAATGACCATATCGTTGAGCAATATAGCTGCTGCTGACCATTCT
AAAATTTCCGATGGAACTTCTGGTGAATCATCGCTTGTAAAAAGGAAACAGTTGGAAAGCGCCACCGGAG
ATCAAGAGGAAGAATATACAGACCATGAAATCATTATAGAGCCGTTGCACTTTGCTAATAATAATAACAC
TGTACTCACAGATTCAGAAAATTATCTAAGATGGCAAAATACCATCTCCAACGTTGTTAAATCAGTGAGC
AAAGGAGAAGAACTCTTCACTGGAGTTGTCCCAATTCTTGTTGAATTAGATGGTGATGTTAATGGGCACA
AATTTTCTGTCAGTGGAGAGGGTGAAGGTGATGCAACATACGGAAAACTTACCCTTAAATTTATTTGCAC
TACTGGAAAACTACCTGTTCCATGGCCAACACTTGTCACTACTTTCACTTATGGTGTTCAGTGCTTTTCA
AGATACCCGGATCATATGAAACGGCATGACTTTTTCAAGAGTGCCATGCCCGAAGGTTATGTACAGGAAA
GAACTATATTTTTCAAAGATGACGGGAACTACAAGACACGTGCTGAAGTCAAGTTTGAAGGTGATACCCT
TGTTAATAGAATCGAGTTAAAAGGTATTGATTTTAAAGAAGATGGAAACATTCTTGGGCACAAATTGGAA
TACAACTATAACTCACACAATGTATACATCATGGCAGACAAACAAAAGAATGGAATCAAAGCTAACTTCA
AAATTAGACACAACATTGAAGATGGAAGCGTTCAACTAGCAGACCATTATCAACAAAATACTCCAATTGG
CGATGGCCCTGTCCTTTTACCAGACAACCATTACCTGTCCACACAATCTGCCCTTTCGAAAGATCCCAAC
GAAAAGAGAGACCACATGGTCCTTCTTGAGTTTGTAACAGCTGCTGGGATTACACATGGCATGGATGAAC
TATACAAAGGATCCGGCTGCTAACAAAGCCCGAAAGGAAGCTGAGTTGGCTGCTGCCACCGCTGAGCAAT
AACTAGCATAACCCCTTGGGGCCTCTAAACGGGTCTTGAGGGGTTTTTTGCTGAAAGGAGGAACTATATC
CGGATATCCACAGGACGGGTGTGGTCGCCATGATCGCGTAGTCGATAGTGGCTCCAAGTAGCGAAGCGAG
CAGGACTGGGCGGCGGCCAAAGCGGTCGGACAGTGCTCCGAGAACGGGTGCGCATAGAAATTGCATCAAC
GCATATAGCGCTAGAGCGGCCGCCACCGCGGTGGAGCTCCAATTCGCCCTATAGTGAGTCGTATTACAAT
TCACTGGCCGTCGTTTTACAACGTCGTGACTGGGAAAACCCTGGCGTTACCCAACTTAATCGCCTTGCAG
CACATCCCCCTTTCGCCAGCTGGCGTAATAGCGAAGAGGCCCGCACCGATCGCCCTTCCCAACAGTTGCG
CAGCCTGAATGGCGAATGG
[124 nt withheld, positions 2120-2243]
C
[91 nt withheld, positions 2245-2335]
A
[49 nt withheld, positions 2337-2385]
CCTTTGACGTTGGAGTCCACGTTCTTT
[37 nt withheld, positions 2413-2449]
ACCCTATCTCGGTCTATTCTTTTGATTTATAAGGGATTTTGCCGATTTCGGCCTATTGGTTAAAAAATGA
GCTGATTTAACAAAAATTTAACGCGAATTTTAACAAAATATTAACGCTTACAATTTCCTGATGCGGTATT
TTCTCCTTACGCATCTGTGCGGTATTTCACACCGCATAGGGTAATAACTGATATAATTAAATTGAAGCTC
TAATTTGTGAGTTTAGTATACATGCATTTACTTATAATACAGTTTTTTAGTTTTGCTGGCCGCATCTTCT
CAAATATGCTTCCCAGCCTGCTTTTCTGTAACGTTCACCCTCTACCTTAGCATCCCTTCCCTTTGCAAAT
AGTCCTCTTCCAACAATAATAATGTCAGATCCTGTAGAGACCACATCATCCACGGTTCTATACTGTTGAC
CCAATGCGTCTCCCTTGTCATCTAAACCCACACCGGGTGTCATAATCAACCAATCGTAACCTTCATCTCT
TCCACCCATGTCTCTTTGAGCAATAAAGCCGATAACAAAATCTTTGTCGCTCTTCGCAATGTCAACAGTA
CCCTTAGTATATTCTCCAGTAGATAGGGAGCCCTTGCATGACAATTCTGCTAACATCAAAAGGCCTCTAG
GTTCCTTTGTTACTTCTTCTGCCGCCTGCTTCAAACCGCTAACAATACCTGGGCCCACCACACCGTGTGC
ATTCGTAATGTCTGCCCATTCTGCTATTCTGTATACACCCGCAGAGTACTGCAATTTGACTGTATTACCA
ATGTCAGCAAATTTTCTGTCTTCGAAGAGTAAAAAATTGTACTTGGCGGATAATGCCTTTAGCGGCTTAA
CTGTGCCCTCCATGGAAAAATCAGTCAAGATATCCACATGTGTTTTTAGTAAACAAATTTTGGGACCTAA
TGCTTCAACTAACTCCAGTAATTCCTTGGTGGTACGAACATCCAATGAAGCACACAAGTTTGTTTGCTTT
TCGTGCATGATATTAAATAGCTTGGCAGCAACAGGACTAGGATGAGTAGCAGCACGTTCCTTATATGTAG
CTTTCGACATGATTTATCTTCGTTTCCTGCAGGTTTTTGTTCTGTGCAGTTGGGTTAAGAATACTGGGCA
ATTTCATGTTTCTTCAACACTACATATGCGTATATATACCAATCTAAGTCTGTGCTCCTTCCTTCGTTCT
TCCTTCTGTTCGGAGATTACCGAATCAAAAAAATTTCAAGGAAACCGAAATCAAAAAAAAGAATAAAAAA
AAAATGATGAATTGAAAAGGTGGTATGGTGCACTCTCAGTACAATCTGCTCTGATGCCGCATAGTTAAGC
CAGCCCCGACACCCGCCAACACCCGCTGACGCGCCCTGACGGGCTTGTCTGCTCCCGGCATCCGCTTACA
GACAAGCTGTGACCGTCTCCGGGAGCTGCATGTGTCAGAGGTTTTCACCGTCATCACCGAAACGCGCGAG
ACGAAAGGGCCTCGTGATACGCCTATTTTTATAGGTTAATGTCATGATAATAATGGTTTCTTAGACGGAT
CGCTTGCCTGTAACTTACACGCGCCTCGTATCTTTTAATGATGGAATAATTTGGGAATTTACTCTGTGTT
TATTTATTTTTATGTTTTGTATTTGGATTTTAGAAAGTAAATAAAGAAGGTAGAAGAGTTACGGAATGAA
GAAAAAAAAATAAACAAAGGTTTAAAAAATTTCAACAAAAAGCGTACTTTACATATATATTTATTAGACA
AGAAAAGCAGATTAAATAGATATACATTCGATTAACGATAAGTAAAATGTAAAATCACAGGATTTTCGTG
TGTGGTCTTCTACACAGACAAGATGAAACAATTCGGCATTAATACCTGAGAGCAGGAAGAGCAAGATAAA
AGGTAGTATTTGTTGGCGATCCCCCTAGAGTCTTTTACATCTTCGGAAAACAAAAACTATTTTTTCTTTA
ATTTCTTTTTTTACTTTCTATTTTTAATTTATATATTTATATTAAAAAATTTAAATTATAATTATTTTTA
TAGCACGTGATGAAAAGGACCCAGGTGGCACTTTTCGGGGAAATGTGCGCGGAACCCCTATTTGTTTATT
TTTCTAAATACATTCAAATATGTATCCGCTCATGAGACAATAACCCTGATAAATGCTTCAATAATATTGA
AAAAGGAAGAGTATGAGTATTCAACATTTCCGTGTCGCCCTTATTCCCTTTTTTGCGGCATTTTGCCTTC
CTGTTTTTGCTCACCCAGAAACGCTGGTGAAAGTAAAAGATGCTGAAGATCAGTTGGGTGCACGAGTGGG
TTACATCGAACTGGATCTCAACAGCGGTAAGATCCTTGAGAGTTTTCGCCCCGAAGAACGTTTTCCAATG
ATGAGCACTTTTAAAGTTCTGCTATGTGGCGCGGTATTATCCCGTATTGACGCCGGGCAAGAGCAACTCG
GTCGCCGCATACACTATTCTCAGAATGACTTGGTTGAGTACTCACCAGTCACAGAAAAGCATCTTACGGA
TGGCATGACAGTAAGAGAATTATGCAGTGCTGCCATAACCATGAGTGATAACACTGCGGCCAACTTACTT
CTGACAACGATCGGAGGACCGAAGGAGCTAACCGCTTTTTTGCACAACATGGGGGATCATGTAACTCGCC
TTGATCGTTGGGAACCGGAGCTGAATGAAGCCATACCAAACGACGAGCGTGACACCACGATGCCTGTAGC
AATGGCAACAACGTTGCGCAAACTATTAACTGGCGAACTACTTACTCTAGCTTCCCGGCAACAATTAATA
GACTGGATGGAGGCGGATAAAGTTGCAGGACCACTTCTGCGCTCGGCCCTTCCGGCTGGCTGGTTTATTG
CTGATAAATCTGGAGCCGGTGAGCGTGGGTCTCGCGGTATCATTGCAGCACTGGGGCCAGATGGTAAGCC
CTCCCGTATCGTAGTTATCTACACGACGGGGAGTCAGGCAACTATGGATGAACGAAATAGACAGATCGCT
GAGATAGGTGCCTCACTGATTAAGCATTGGTAACTGTCAGACCAAGTTTACTCATATATACTTTAGATTG
ATTTAAAACTTCATTTTTAATTTAAAAGGATCTAGGTGAAGATCCTTTTTGATAATCTCATGACCAAAAT
CCCTTAACGTGAGTTTTCGTTCCACTGAGCGTCAGACCCCGTAGAAAAGATCAAAGGATCTTCTTGAGAT
CCTTTTTTTCTGCGCGTAATCTGCTGCTTGCAAACAAAAAAACCACCGCTACCAGCGGTGGTTTGTTTGC
CGGATCAAGAGCTACCAACTCTTTTTCCGAAGGTAACTGGCTTCAGCAGAGCGCAGATACCAAATACTGT
TCTTCTAGTGTAGCCGTAGTTAGGCCACCACTTCAAGAACTCTGTAGCACCGCCTACATACCTCGCTCTG
CTAATCCTGTTACCAGTGGCTGCTGCCAGTGGCGATAAGTCGTGTCTTACCGGGTTGGACTCAAGACGAT
AGTTACCGGATAAGGCGCAGCGGTCGGGCTGAACGGGGGGTTCGTGCACACAGCCCAGCTTGGAGCGAAC
GACCTACACCGAACTGAGATACCTACAGCGTGAGCTATGAGAAAGCGCCACGCTTCCCGAAGGGAGAAAG
GCGGACAGGTATCCGGTAAGCGGCAGGGTCGGAACAGGAGAGCGCACGAGGGAGCTTCCAGGGGGAAACG
CCTGGTATCTTTATAGTCCTGTCGGGTTTCGCCACCTCTGACTTGAGCGTCGATTTTTGTGATGCTCGTC
AGGGGGGCGGAGCCTATGGAAAAACGCCAGCAACGCGGCCTTTTTACGGTTCCTGGCCTTTTGCTGGCCT
TTTGCTCACATGTTCTTTCCTGCGTTATCCCCTGATTCTGTGGATAACCGTATTACCGCCTTTGAGTGAG
CTGATACCGCTCGCCGCAGCCGAACGACCGAGCGCAGCGAGTCAGTGAGCGAGGAAGCGGAAGAGCGCCC
AATACGCAAAC
